Addgene plasmid #44987: pZHY051
Purpose: (Empty Backbone)
Depositing lab: Daniel Voytas. Depositing organization: University of Minnesota. Publication: TALENs enable efficient plant genome engineering. Zhang Y, Zhang F, Li X, Baller JA, Qi Y, Starker CG, Bogdanove AJ, Voytas DF. Plant Physiol. 2012 Nov 2. 10.1104/pp.112.205179 PubMed 23124327.
Backbone
  Vector backbone: various
  Vector type: Plant Expression
  Promoter: 35S
Growth in bacteria
  Bacterial resistance: Chloramphenicol and Ampicillin, 25 & 100 μg/mL
  Growth temperature: 37°C
  Growth strain: DB3.1
  Copy number: High Copy
Gene/Insert
  Cloning method: Gateway Cloning
  Sequencing primers: 5′ ACGTAAGGGATGACGCACA; 3′ aaattcgagctccaccgcggtgg
Terms and licenses: Academic/Nonprofit Terms; Industry Terms: Not Available to Industry
Depositor comments: Note that there are a few small discrepancies between Addgene's quality control sequence and the depositor's full sequence. These differences do not affect any functional elements.
How to cite: pZHY051 was a gift from Daniel Voytas (Addgene plasmid # 44987 ; http://n2t.net/addgene:44987 ; RRID:Addgene_44987)
