[The description below was written by a language model from this plasmid's Addgene catalogue record and pLannotate feature annotations shown in this document.]
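Description:
pZHY051 is an empty Gateway destination vector for plant expression, about 6.1 kb, built on a pUC-type backbone (the record lists the backbone only as "various"). It replicates in E. coli from a high-copy ColE1/pUC origin and carries a β-lactamase gene for ampicillin selection. Remnants of lacZα, the lac promoter/operator, lacI, rop and bom are annotated only as fragments left over from the parental cloning vectors. No T-DNA borders, plant selectable marker or Agrobacterium replication functions appear in the feature table. The plasmid therefore looks suited to direct DNA delivery, such as transient expression, rather than binary-vector transformation, although the record does not state the delivery route.

The functional cassette consists of a CaMV 35S promoter, a strong constitutive plant promoter, preceded by additional cauliflower mosaic virus sequence that the annotation software matches to a fragment of the viral inclusion body protein gene. This is followed by an attR1–attR2 Gateway cassette and the nopaline synthase (NOS) terminator and polyadenylation signal. Between the attR sites lie a chloramphenicol acetyltransferase gene and the ccdB gyrase toxin gene. The toxin explains why the plasmid is kept under dual chloramphenicol and ampicillin selection in the ccdB-tolerant strain DB3.1. In an LR recombination with an entry clone, the CmR–ccdB segment is replaced by the gene of interest, placing it under 35S control. Unrecombined vector is then counter-selected in standard E. coli strains.

The associated publication concerns TALEN-mediated plant genome engineering, so the vector's likely role is to receive nuclease coding sequences for expression in plant cells. No insert is present in the deposited form.
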