Features (pLannotate 1.2.2; 23 found; start..end, strand, type, name):
      1..18      -  misc_feature   MCS (fragment): pUC18/19 multiple cloning site
     29..844     +  CDS            IBMP_CAMVB (fragment): Experimental evidence at protein level: Swiss-Prot protein existence level 1. Enhances the ribosomal termination-reinitiation event leading to the translation of major open reading frames on the polycistronic viral RNAs. From Cauliflower mosaic virus (strain Bari 1) (CaMV).
   1028..1373    +  promoter       CaMV 35S promoter: strong constitutive promoter from cauliflower mosaic virus
   1384..1409    -  misc_feature   MCS (fragment): pUC18/19 multiple cloning site
   1432..1556    +  protein_bind   attR1: mutant version of attR; recombination site for the Gateway® LR reaction LR Clonase™
   1581..1611    +  promoter       lac UV5 promoter: E. coli lac promoter with an "up" mutation
   1635..1664    +  promoter       cat promoter (fragment): promoter of the E. coli cat gene encoding chloramphenicol acetyltransferase
   1665..2345    +  CDS            CmR: chloramphenicol acetyltransferase confers resistance to chloramphenicol
   2502..2660    +  CDS            ccdA (fragment): CCDA_ECO57 - Also known as H, letA. Experimental evidence at protein level: Swiss-Prot protein existence level 1. Antitoxin component of a type II toxin-antitoxin (TA) system which inhibits the post-segregational killing (PSK) of plasmid-free cells, also referred to as a plasmid addiction system. Binds to and blocks the activity of CcdB; will also remove bound CcdB protein from the CcdB-GyrA complex by forming a CcdA-CcdB complex, a process termed rejuvenation. Functions as a transcriptional corepressor for the ccdAB operon, repression also requires CcdB (By similarity). From Escherichia coli
   2665..2970    +  CDS            ccdB: CcdB, a bacterial toxin that poisons DNA gyrase; ccdB; Plasmids containing the ccdB gene cannot be propagated in standard E. coli strains.
   3011..3135    -  protein_bind   attR2: mutant version of attR; recombination site for the Gateway® LR reaction LR Clonase™
   3154..3190    -  misc_feature   MCS (fragment): pBluescript multiple cloning site
   3201..3453    +  terminator     NOS terminator: nopaline synthase terminator and poly(A) signal
   3495..3511    -  protein_bind   lac operator: The lac repressor binds to the lac operator to inhibit transcription in E. coli. This inhibition can be relieved by adding lactose or isopropyl-β-D-thiogalactopyranoside (IPTG). lac repressor encoded by lacI
   3519..3549    -  promoter       lac promoter: promoter for the E. coli lac operon
   3564..3585    -  protein_bind   CAP binding site: CAP binding activates transcription in the presence of cAMP. E. coli catabolite activator protein
   3598..3690    -  CDS            lacI (fragment): lac repressor; lacI; The lac repressor binds to the lac operator to inhibit transcription in E. coli. This inhibition can be relieved by adding lactose or isopropyl-β-D-thiogalactopyranoside (IPTG).
   3873..4461    -  rep_origin     ori: high-copy-number ColE1/pMB1/pBR322/pUC origin of replication
   4632..5492    -  CDS            AmpR: β-lactamase; bla; confers resistance to ampicillin, carbenicillin, and related antibiotics
   5493..5597    -  promoter       AmpR promoter: bla
   5692..5727    +  CDS            rop (fragment): Rop protein, which maintains plasmids at low copy number; rop
   5829..5928    +  misc_feature   bom (fragment): basis of mobility region from pBR322
   5934..6088    -  CDS            lacZα (fragment): LacZα fragment of β-galactosidase; lacZ fragment
>Addgene plasmid #44987 | pZHY051 | depositor full sequence | sequence record 62295 | pZHY051 sequence 6090 bps
AAGCTTGCATGCCTGCAGTGCAGCGTGACCAAATCTCAGAATTCCAATCCCACAAAAATCTGAGCTTAAC
AGCACAGTTGCTCCTCTCAGAGCAGAATCGGGTATTCAACACCCTCATATCAACTACTACGTTGTGTATA
ACGGTCCACATGCCGGTATATACGATGACTGGGGTTGTACAAAGGCGGCAACAAACGGCGTTCCCGGAGT
TGCACACAAGAAATTTGCCACTATTACAGAGGCAAGAGCAGCAGCTGACGCGTACACAACAAGTCAGCAA
ACAGACAGGTTGAACTTCATCCCCAAAGGAGAAGCTCAACTCAAGCCCAAGAGCTTTGCTAAGGCCCTAA
CAAGCCCACCAAAGCAAAAAGCCCACTGGCTCACGCTAGGAACCAAAAGGCCCAGCAGTGATCCAGCCCC
AAAAGAGATCTCCTTTGCCCCGGAGATTACAATGGACGATTTCCTCTATCTTTACGATCTAGGAAGGAAG
TTCGAAGGTGAAGGTGACGACACTATGTTCACCACTGATAATGAGAAGGTTAGCCTCTTCAATTTCAGAA
AGAATGCTGACCCACAGATGGTTAGAGAGGCCTACGCAGCAGGTCTCATCAAGACGATCTACCCGAGTAA
CAATCTCCAGGAGATCAAATACCTTCCCAAGAAGGTTAAAGATGCAGTCAAAAGATTCAGGACTAATTGC
ATCAAGAACACAGAGAAAGACATATTTCTCAAGATCAGAAGTACTATTCCAGTATGGACGATTCAAGGCT
TGCTTCATAAACCAAGGCAAGTAATAGAGATTGGAGTCTCTAAAAAGGTAGTTCCTACTGAATCTAAGGC
CATGCATGGAGTCTAAGATTCAAATCGAGGATCTAACAGAACTCGCCGTGAAGACTGGCGAACAGTTCAT
ACAGAGTCTTTTACGACTCAATGACAAGAAGAAAATCTTCGTCAACATGGTGGAGCACGACACTCTGGTC
TACTCCAAAAATGTCAAAGATACAGTCTCAGAAGACCAAAGGGCTATTGAGACTTTTCAACAAAGGATAA
TTTCGGGAAACCTCCTCGGATTCCATTGCCCAGCTATCTGTCACTTCATCGAAAGGACAGTAGAAAAGGA
AGGTGGCTCCTACAAATGCCATCATTGCGATAAAGGAAAGGCTATCATTCAAGATCTCTCTGCCGACAGT
GGTCCCAAAGATGGACCCCCACCCACGAGGAGCATCGTGGAAAAAGAAGACGTTCCAACCACGTCTTCAA
AGCAAGTGGATTGATGTGACATCTCCACTGACGTAAGGGATGACGCACAATCCCACTATCCTTCGCAAGA
CCCTTCCTCTATATAAGGAAGTTCATTTCATTTGGAGAGGACACGCACGAGATCTGCAGGTCGACTCTAG
AGGATCCCCTCGAGGCGCGCCAAGCTATCAAACAAGTTTGTACAAAAAAGCTGAACGAGAAACGTAAAAT
GATATAAATATCAATATATTAAATTAGATTTTGCATAAAAAACAGACTACATAATACTGTAAAACACAAC
ATATCCAGTCACTATGGCGGCCGCATTAGGCACCCCAGGCTTTACACTTTATGCTTCCGGCTCGTATAAT
GTGTGGATTTTGAGTTAGGATCCGTCGAGATTTTCAGGAGCTAAGGAAGCTAAAATGGAGAAAAAAATCA
CTGGATATACCACCGTTGATATATCCCAATGGCATCGTAAAGAACATTTTGAGGCATTTCAGTCAGTTGC
TCAATGTACCTATAACCAGACCGTTCAGCTGGATATTACGGCCTTTTTAAAGACCGTAAAGAAAAATAAG
CACAAGTTTTATCCGGCCTTTATTCACATTCTTGCCCGCCTGATGAATGCTCATCCGGAATTCCGTATGG
CAATGAAAGACGGTGAGCTGGTGATATGGGATAGTGTTCACCCTTGTTACACCGTTTTCCATGAGCAAAC
TGAAACGTTTTCATCGCTCTGGAGTGAATACCACGACGATTTCCGGCAGTTTCTACACATATATTCGCAA
GATGTGGCGTGTTACGGTGAAAACCTGGCCTATTTCCCTAAAGGGTTTATTGAGAATATGTTTTTCGTCT
CAGCCAATCCCTGGGTGAGTTTCACCAGTTTTGATTTAAACGTGGCCAATATGGACAACTTCTTCGCCCC
CGTTTTCACCATGGGCAAATATTATACGCAAGGCGACAAGGTGCTGATGCCGCTGGCGATTCAGGTTCAT
CATGCCGTTTGTGATGGCTTCCATGTCGGCAGAATGCTTAATGAATTACAACAGTACTGCGATGAGTGGC
AGGCGGGGCGTAATCTAGAGGATCCGGCTTACTAAAAGCCAGATAACAGTATGCGTATTTGCGCGCTGAT
TTTTGCGGTATAAGAATATATACTGATATGTATACCCGAAGTATGTCAAAAAGAGGTATGCTATGAAGCA
GCGTATTACAGTGACAGTTGACAGCGACAGCTATCAGTTGCTCAAGGCATATATGATGTCAATATCTCCG
GTCTGGTAAGCACAACCATGCAGAATGAAGCCCGTCGTCTGCGTGCCGAACGCTGGAAAGCGGAAAATCA
GGAAGGGATGGCTGAGGTCGCCCGGTTTATTGAAATGAACGGCTCTTTTGCTGACGAGAACAGGGGCTGG
TGAAATGCAGTTTAAGGTTTACACCTATAAAAGAGAGAGCCGTTATCGTCTGTTTGTGGATGTACAGAGT
GATATTATTGACACGCCCGGGCGACGGATGGTGATCCCCCTGGCCAGTGCACGTCTGCTGTCAGATAAAG
TCCCCCGTGAACTTTACCCGGTGGTGCATATCGGGGATGAAAGCTGGCGCATGATGACCACCGATATGGC
CAGTGTGCCGGTCTCCGTTATCGGGGAAGAAGTGGCTGATCTCAGCCACCGCGAAAATGACATCAAAAAC
GCCATTAACCTGATGTTCTGGGGAATATAAATGTCAGGCTCCCTTATACACAGCCAGTCTGCAGGTCGAC
CATAGTGACTGGATATGTTGTGTTTTACAGTATTATGTAGTCTGTTTTTTATGCAAAATCTAATTTAATA
TATTGATATTTATATCATTTTACGTTTCTCGTTCAGCTTTCTTGTACAAAGTGGTTCGATAATTCCTTAA
TTAACTAGTTCTAGAGCGGCCGCCCACCGCGGTGGAGCTCGAATTTCCCCGATCGTTCAAACATTTGGCA
ATAAAGTTTCTTAAGATTGAATCCTGTTGCCGGTCTTGCGATGATTATCATATAATTTCTGTTGAATTAC
GTTAAGCATGTAATAATTAACATGTAATGCATGACGTTATTTATGAGATGGGTTTTTATGATTAGAGTCC
CGCAATTATACATTTAATACGCGATAGAAAACAAAATATAGCGCGCAAACTAGGATAAATTATCGCGCGC
GGTGTCATCTATGTTACTAGATCGGGAATTCGTAATCATGGTCATAGCTGTTTCCTGTGTGAAATTGTTA
TCCGCTCACAATTCCACACAACATACGAGCCGGAAGCATAAAGTGTAAAGCCTGGGGTGCCTAATGAGTG
AGCTAACTCACATTAATTGCGTTGCGCTCACTGCCCGCTTTCCAGTCGGGAAACCTGTCGTGCCAGCTGC
ATTAATGAATCGGCCAACGCGCGGGGAGAGGCGGTTTGCGTATTGGGCGCTCTTCCGCTTCCTCGCTCAC
TGACTCGCTGCGCTCGGTCGTTCGGCTGCGGCGAGCGGTATCAGCTCACTCAAAGGCGGTAATACGGTTA
TCCACAGAATCAGGGGATAACGCAGGAAAGAACATGTGAGCAAAAGGCCAGCAAAAGGCCAGGAACCGTA
AAAAGGCCGCGTTGCTGGCGTTTTTCCATAGGCTCCGCCCCCCTGACGAGCATCACAAAAATCGACGCTC
AAGTCAGAGGTGGCGAAACCCGACAGGACTATAAAGATACCAGGCGTTTCCCCCTGGAAGCTCCCTCGTG
CGCTCTCCTGTTCCGACCCTGCCGCTTACCGGATACCTGTCCGCCTTTCTCCCTTCGGGAAGCGTGGCGC
TTTCTCATAGCTCACGCTGTAGGTATCTCAGTTCGGTGTAGGTCGTTCGCTCCAAGCTGGGCTGTGTGCA
CGAACCCCCCGTTCAGCCCGACCGCTGCGCCTTATCCGGTAACTATCGTCTTGAGTCCAACCCGGTAAGA
CACGACTTATCGCCACTGGCAGCAGCCACTGGTAACAGGATTAGCAGAGCGAGGTATGTAGGCGGTGCTA
CAGAGTTCTTGAAGTGGTGGCCTAACTACGGCTACACTAGAAGGACAGTATTTGGTATCTGCGCTCTGCT
GAAGCCAGTTACCTTCGGAAAAAGAGTTGGTAGCTCTTGATCCGGCAAACAAACCACCGCTGGTAGCGGT
GGTTTTTTTGTTTGCAAGCAGCAGATTACGCGCAGAAAAAAAGGATCTCAAGAAGATCCTTTGATCTTTT
CTACGGGGTCTGACGCTCAGTGGAACGAAAACTCACGTTAAGGGATTTTGGTCATGAGATTATCAAAAAG
GATCTTCACCTAGATCCTTTTAAATTAAAAATGAAGTTTTAAATCAATCTAAAGTATATATGAGTAAACT
TGGTCTGACAGTTACCAATGCTTAATCAGTGAGGCACCTATCTCAGCGATCTGTCTATTTCGTTCATCCA
TAGTTGCCTGACTCCCCGTCGTGTAGATAACTACGATACGGGAGGGCTTACCATCTGGCCCCAGTGCTGC
AATGATACCGCGAGACCCACGCTCACCGGCTCCAGATTTATCAGCAATAAACCAGCCAGCCGGAAGGGCC
GAGCGCAGAAGTGGTCCTGCAACTTTATCCGCCTCCATCCAGTCTATTAATTGTTGCCGGGAAGCTAGAG
TAAGTAGTTCGCCAGTTAATAGTTTGCGCAACGTTGTTGCCATTGCTACAGGCATCGTGGTGTCACGCTC
GTCGTTTGGTATGGCTTCATTCAGCTCCGGTTCCCAACGATCAAGGCGAGTTACATGATCCCCCATGTTG
TGCAAAAAAGCGGTTAGCTCCTTCGGTCCTCCGATCGTTGTCAGAAGTAAGTTGGCCGCAGTGTTATCAC
TCATGGTTATGGCAGCACTGCATAATTCTCTTACTGTCATGCCATCCGTAAGATGCTTTTCTGTGACTGG
TGAGTACTCAACCAAGTCATTCTGAGAATAGTGTATGCGGCGACCGAGTTGCTCTTGCCCGGCGTCAATA
CGGGATAATACCGCGCCACATAGCAGAACTTTAAAAGTGCTCATCATTGGAAAACGTTCTTCGGGGCGAA
AACTCTCAAGGATCTTACCGCTGTTGAGATCCAGTTCGATGTAACCCACTCGTGCACCCAACTGATCTTC
AGCATCTTTTACTTTCACCAGCGTTTCTGGGTGAGCAAAAACAGGAAGGCAAAATGCCGCAAAAAAGGGA
ATAAGGGCGACACGGAAATGTTGAATACTCATACTCTTCCTTTTTCAATATTATTGAAGCATTTATCAGG
GTTATTGTCTCATGAGCGGATACATATTTGAATGTATTTAGAAAAATAAACAAATAGGGGTTCCGCGCAC
ATTTCCCCGAAAAGTGCCACCTGACGTCTAAGAAACCATTATTATCATGACATTAACCTATAAAAATAGG
CGTATCACGAGGCCCTTTCGTCTCGCGCGTTTCGGTGATGACGGTGAAAACCTCTGACACATGCAGCTCC
CGGAGACGGTCACAGCTTGTCTGTAAGCGGATGCCGGGAGCAGACAAGCCCGTCAGGGCGCGTCAGCGGG
TGTTGGCGGGTGTCGGGGCTGGCTTAACTATGCGGCATCAGAGCAGATTGTACTGAGAGTGCACCATATG
CGGTGTGAAATACCGCACAGATGCGTAAGGAGAAAATACCGCATCAGGCGCCATTCGCCATTCAGGCTGC
GCAACTGTTGGGAAGGGCGATCGGTGCGGGCCTCTTCGCTATTACGCCAGCTGGCGAAAGGGGGATGTGC
TGCAAGGCGATTAAGTTGGGTAACGCCAGGGTTTTCCCAGTCACGACGTTGTAAAACGACGGCCAGTGCC
