>Addgene plasmid #44987 | pZHY051 | addgene partial sequence | sequence record 63705 | CAT-R 5'-GCAACTGACTGAAATGCCTC-3'
ATGCCATTGGGATATATCAACGGTGGTATATCCAGTGATTTTTTTCTCCATTTTAGCTTCCTTAGCTCCT
GAAAATCTCGACGGATCCTAACTCAAAATCCACACATTATACGAGCCGGAAGCATAAAGTGTAAAGCCTG
GGGTGCCTAATGCGGCCGCCATAGTGACTGGATATGTTGTGTTTTACAGTATTATGTAGTCTGTTTTTTA
TGCAAAATCTAATTTAATATATTGATATTTATATCATTTTACGTTTCTCGTTCAGCTTTTTTGTACAAAC
TTGTTTGATAGCTTGGCGCGCCTCGAGGGGATCCTCTAGAGTCGACCTGCAGATCTCGTGCGTGTCCTCT
CCAAATGAAATGAACTTCCTTATATAGAGGAAGGGTCTTGCGAAGGATAGTGGGATTGTGCGTCATCCCT
TACGTCAGTGGAGATGTCACATCAATCCACTTGCTTTGAAGACGTGGTTGGAACGTCTTCTTTTTCCACG
ATGCTCCTCGTGGGTGGGGGTCCATCTTTGGGACCACTGTCGGCAGAGAGATCTTGAATGATAGCCTTTC
CTTTATCGCAATGATGGCATTTGTAGGAGCCACCTTCCTTTTCTACTGTCCTTTCGATGAAGTGACAGAT
AGCTGGGCAATGGAATCCGAGGAGGTTTCCCGAAATTATCCTTTGTTGAAAAGTCTCAATAGCCCTTTGG
TCTTCTGAGACTGTATCTTTGACATTTTTGGAGTAGACCAGAGTGTCGTGCTCCACCATGTTGACGAAGA
TTTTCTTCTTGTCATTGAGTCGTAAAAGACTCTGTATGAACTGTTCGCCAGTCTTCACGGCGAGTTCTGT
TAGATCCTCGATTTGAATCTTAGACTCCATGCATGGCCTTAGATTCAGTAGGAACTACCTTTTTAGAGAC
TCCAATCTCTATTACTTGCCTTGGTTTATGAAGCAAGCCTTGAATCGTCCATACTGGAATAGTACTTCTG
ATCTTGAGAAATATGTCTTTCTCTGTGTTCTTGATGCAATTAGTCCTGAATCTTTTGACTGCATCTTTAA
CCTTCTTGGGAAGG
