>Addgene plasmid #44987 | pZHY051 | addgene partial sequence | sequence record 63726 | ccdB-Fwd 5'-GCATGATGACCACCGATATG-3'
TCCGTTATCGGGGAAGAAGTGGCTGATCTCAGCCACCGCGAAAATGACATCAAAAACGCCATTAACCTGA
TGTTCTGGGGAATATAAATGTCAGGCTCCCTTATACACAGCCAGTCTGCAGGTCGACCATAGTGACTGGA
TATGTTGTGTTTTACAGTATTATGTAGTCTGTTTTTTATGCAAAATCTAATTTAATATATTGATATTTAT
ATCATTTTACGTTTCTCGTTCAGCTTTCTTGTACAAAGTGGTTCGATAATTCTTAATTAACTAGTTCTAG
AGCGGCCGCCACCGCGGTGGAGCTCGAATTTCCCCGATCGTTCAAACATTTGGCAATAAAGTTTCTTAAG
ATTGAATCCTGTTGCCGGTCTTGCGATGATTATCATATAATTTCTGTTGAATTACGTTAAGCATGTAATA
ATTAACATGTAATGCATGACGTTATTTATGAGATGGGTTTTTATGATTAGAGTCCCGCAATTATACATTT
AATACGCGATAGAAAACAAAATATAGCGCGCAAACTAGGATAAATTATCGCGCGCGGTGTCATCTATGTT
ACTAGATCGGGAATTCGTAATCATGTCATAGCTGTTTCCTGTGTGAAATTGTTATCCGCTCACAATTCCA
CACAACATACGAGCCGGAAGCATAAAGTGTAAAGCCTGGGGTGCCTAATGAGTGAGCTAACTCACATTAA
TTGCGTTGCGCTCACTGCCCGCTTTCCAGTCGGGAAACCTGTCGTGCCAGCTGCATTAATGAATCGGCCA
ACGCGCGGGGAGAGGCGGTTTGCGTATTGGGCGCTCTTCCGCTTCCTCGCTCACTGACTCGCTGCGCTCG
GTCGTTCGGCTGCGGCGAGCGGTATCAGCTCACTCAAAGGCGGTAATACGGTTATCCACAGAATCAGGGG
ATAACGCAGGAAAGAACATGTGAGCAAAAGGCCAGCAAAAGGCCAGGAACCGTAAAAAGGCCGCGTTGCT
GGCGTTTTTCCATAGGCTCCGCCCCCCTGACGAGCATCACAA
